Addgene plasmid #21126: pEGFP C3-YAP-deltaC
Depositing lab: Marius Sudol. Depositing organization: Geisinger Health Center. Publication: Nuclear localization and pro-apoptotic signaling of YAP2 require intact PDZ-binding motif. Tsutomu Oka & Marius Sudol. 10.1111/j.1365-2443.2009.01292.x PubMed 19371381.
Backbone
  Vector backbone: pEGFP C3
  Backbone manufacturer: Clontech
  Backbone size w/o insert (bp): 4700
  Vector type: Mammalian Expression, Bacterial Expression
  Selectable markers: Neomycin (select with G418)
Growth in bacteria
  Bacterial resistance: Kanamycin, 50 μg/mL
  Growth temperature: 37°C
  Growth strain: DH5alpha
  Copy number: High Copy
Gene/Insert
  Gene/Insert name: Yes-kinase associated protein (alt names: YAP2, YAP65; YAP2 isoform)
  Species: H. sapiens (human)
  Insert size (bp): 1467
  Mutation: 5 Carboxy-terminal amino acids -FLTWL are deleted
  GenBank ID: NM_006106
  Entrez Gene: YAP1 (a.k.a. COB1, YAP, YAP-1, YAP2, YAP65, YKI)
  Tag / fusion protein: EGFP-C3
  Cloning method: Restriction Enzyme; 5′ cloning site BamH1 (unknown if destroyed)
  Sequencing primers: 5′ N/A
Terms and licenses: Academic/Nonprofit Terms; Industry Terms: Not Available to Industry
How to cite: pEGFP C3-YAP-deltaC was a gift from Marius Sudol (Addgene plasmid # 21126 ; http://n2t.net/addgene:21126 ; RRID:Addgene_21126)
