[The description below was written by a language model from this plasmid's Addgene catalogue record.]
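Description:
pEGFP C3-YAP-deltaC is a mammalian expression plasmid built on the Clontech pEGFP C3 backbone (about 4.7 kb without insert), carrying a roughly 1.47 kb human YAP1 cDNA corresponding to the YAP2 isoform (also known as YAP65, Yes-kinase associated protein). It is maintained as a high-copy plasmid in E. coli under kanamycin selection, and the neomycin resistance marker allows G418 selection of stably transfected mammalian cells. In this vector family a single resistance cassette normally serves both purposes. The record lists no feature table and does not name the promoter. pEGFP C-series vectors conventionally drive expression from the CMV immediate-early promoter, but this is not confirmed by the fields provided.

The insert is fused to EGFP. The C-series layout places the cloning sites downstream of the EGFP coding sequence, so the fluorescent protein should sit at the amino terminus of YAP2 and leave the carboxy terminus of YAP free. This matters here because the defining mutation is a deletion of the last five carboxy-terminal residues (FLTWL), which form the PDZ-binding motif of YAP. The cDNA was inserted by restriction cloning using BamHI at the 5′ end; the 3′ site is not recorded, nor is it known whether the BamHI site survives.

According to the associated publication, the construct was used to examine how an intact PDZ-binding motif contributes to nuclear localization and pro-apoptotic signalling of YAP2. The EGFP fusion allows direct imaging of the truncated protein's subcellular distribution, typically in comparison with a full-length EGFP-YAP2 counterpart.
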