>Addgene plasmid #21126 | pEGFP C3-YAP-deltaC | addgene partial sequence | sequence record 26944 | 21126 with EGFP-C
CCACGGACTCTGGCATGAAGAGCTGTACAAGTACTCAGATCTCGAGCTCAAGCTTCGAATTCTGCAGTCG
ACGGTACCTAAGGATCCCGGGCAGCAGCCGCCGCCTCAACCGGCCCCCCAGGGCCAAGGGCAGCCGCCTT
CGCAGCCCCCGCAGGGGCAGGGCCCGCCGTCCGGACCCGGGCAACCGGCACCCGCGGCGACCCAGGCGGC
GCCGCAGGCACCCCCCGCCGGGCATCAGATCGTGCACGTCCGCGGGGACTCGGAGACCGACCTGGAGGCG
CTCTTCAACGCCGTCATGAACCCCAAGACGGCCAACGTGCCCCAGACCGTGCCCATGAGGCTCCGGAAGC
TGCCCGACTCCTTCTTCAAGCCGCCGGAGCCCAAATCCCACTCCCGACAGGCCAGTACTGATGCAGGCAC
TGCAGGAGCCCTGACTCCACAGCATGTTCGAGCTCATTCCTCTCCAGCTTCTCTGCAGTTGGGAGCTGTT
TCTCCTGGGACACTGACCCCCACTGGAGTAGTCTCTGGCCCAGCAGCTACACCCACAGCTCAGCATCTTC
GACAGTCTTCTTTTGAGATACCTGATGATGTACCTCTGCCAGCAGGTTGGGAGATGGCAAAGACATNTTC
TGGTCAGAGATACTTCTTAAATCATGTCGATCAGACAACAACATGGCAGGACCCCAGGAAGCCATGCTGT
CCAGATGAACGTCACAGCCCCCACCAGTCAACAGTGCAGCAGANNAGATCGTAGCTTCTNGTGAACTNTA
NGA
