>Addgene plasmid #21126 | pEGFP C3-YAP-deltaC | addgene partial sequence | sequence record 26945 | SV40pA-R 5'-GAAATTTGTGATGCTATTGC-3'
TNTNAGCTGCATAACAGTTAACAACAACAATTGCATTCATTTTATGTTTCAGGTTCAGGGGGAGGTGTGG
GAGGTTTTTTAAAGCAAGTAAAACCTCTACAAATGTGGTATGGCTGATTATGATCAGTTATCTAGACTCG
AGCGGCCGCAAGCTAGCTTTCTTTATCTAGCTTGGTGGCAGCCAAAACAGACTCCATGTCATTAAGGATG
TCAGAACTCAATGCTTCCTGCAGACTTGGCATCAGCTCCTCTCCTTCTATGTTCATTCCATCTCCTTCCA
GTGTTCCAAGGTCCACATTTGTCCCAGGAATGGCTTCAAGGTAGTCTGGGAAACGGTTCTGCTGTGAGGG
CAGGGTGCTTTGGTTGATAGTATCACCTGTATCCATCTCATCCACACTGTTCAGGAAGTCATCTGGGGTT
CGAGGGACACTGTAGCTGCTCATGCTTAGTCCACTGTCTGTACTCTCATCTCGAGAGTGATAGGTGCCAC
TGTTAAGGAAAGGATCTGAGCTATTGGTCGTCATTGTTCTCAATTCCTGAGACATCCCGGGAGAAGACAC
TGGATTTTGAGTCCCACCATCCTGCTCCAGTGTTGGTAACTGGCTACGCAGGGCTAACTNCACNNNAACC
AANTNCTGGCTGTTTCAGCCGCAGCCTCTCCNGTCTCCATCTGAAGTTGCTGCANCCACNTCNGNGNGGG
GNGAGAACCCCCCCCCCCATAACCCCCCCTGTGGGCTCTGGGGAGNCAGGGTGGTGGCTGTTTCACTGGA
GCACTCTGACTGATTCTCTGGTTCATGGNAAANAAGNGCANCCTTGGTCTANCAAANGNGNCT
